Addgene plasmid #70403: R777-E119 Hs.KSR2
Purpose: Gateway ORF clone of human KSR2 [XM_011538224.1] with stop codon (for native or N-terminal fusions)
Depositing lab: Dominic Esposito. Depositing organization: National Cancer Institute (NCI).
Backbone
  Vector backbone: pDonor-255
  Backbone size w/o insert (bp): 2693
  Vector type: Gateway Entry Clone
Growth in bacteria
  Bacterial resistance: Spectinomycin, 50 μg/mL
  Growth temperature: 37°C
  Growth strain: DH10B
  Copy number: High Copy
Gene/Insert
  Gene/Insert name: KSR2 (alt name: XM_011538224.1)
  Species: H. sapiens (human)
  Insert size (bp): 2853
  Entrez Gene: KSR2
  Cloning method: Gateway Cloning
  Sequencing primers: 5′ M13F 23-mer (5'-CCCAGTCACGACGTTGTAAAACG); 3′ attLR 23-mer (5'-TAACATCAGAGATTTTGAGACAC)
Terms and licenses: Academic/Nonprofit Terms; Industry Terms: Not Available to Industry
Depositor comments: Additional 5' coding sequence not noted in Refseq is supported by other genomic and cDNA data
How to cite: R777-E119 Hs.KSR2 was a gift from Dominic Esposito (Addgene plasmid # 70403 ; http://n2t.net/addgene:70403 ; RRID:Addgene_70403)
