[The description below was written by a language model from this plasmid's Addgene catalogue record and pLannotate feature annotations shown in this document.]
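Description:
R777-E119 Hs.KSR2 is a Gateway entry clone built on the pDonor-255 backbone that carries the full open reading frame of human KSR2, roughly 2.85 kb within a 5.5 kb plasmid. It is a bacterial propagation and cloning intermediate rather than an expression vector. It replicates in E. coli from a high-copy ColE1/pUC-type origin and is selected with spectinomycin through the aadA (SmR) aminoglycoside adenylyltransferase gene, which lies downstream of a class 1 integron Pc promoter fragment. Short remnants of lacZα, lacI and a gentamicin resistance gene are also annotated, but these are backbone fragments and not functional parts. rrnB T1 and T2 terminators lie in the backbone on the far side of the origin, upstream of the cloning site, where such elements usually limit read-through transcription into the insert.

The KSR2 coding sequence is flanked by attL recombination sites, which the automated annotation labels as attL3 on the 5' side and a partial attL2 on the 3' side. These sites allow the ORF to be moved by an LR Clonase reaction into a compatible destination vector, which then supplies the promoter and any tags. No promoter driving KSR2 is present in the entry clone itself. The ORF retains its stop codon, so it suits native expression or N-terminal fusions but not C-terminal tagging. The depositor notes that the insert includes additional 5' coding sequence absent from the RefSeq model, supported by other genomic and cDNA data. KSR2 encodes a scaffold protein that connects MEK to RAF and acts as an allosteric activator of BRAF, so the clone is useful for building expression constructs to study RAS/MAPK pathway signalling.
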