Features (pLannotate 1.2.2; 11 found; start..end, strand, type, name):
     18..54      -  CDS            lacZα (fragment): LacZα fragment of β-galactosidase; lacZ fragment
     85..180     +  protein_bind   attL3: mutant version of attL; recombination site for the Gateway® LR reaction LR Clonase™
    186..3035    +  CDS            KSR2 (sequence withheld): KSR2_HUMAN - Experimental evidence at protein level: Swiss-Prot protein existence level 1. Location-regulated scaffold connecting MEK to RAF. Has very low protein kinase activity and can phosphorylate MAP2K1 at several Ser and Thr residues with very low efficiency (in vitro). Acts as MAP2K1/MEK1-dependent allosteric activator of BRAF; upon binding to MAP2K1/MEK1, dimerizes with BRAF and promotes BRAF-mediated phosphorylation of MAP2K1/MEK1 (PubMed:29433126). Interaction with BRAF enhances KSR2-mediated phosphorylation of MAP2K1 (in vitro). Blocks MAP3K8 kinase activity and MAP3K8-mediated sign
   3043..3136    -  protein_bind   attL2 (fragment): mutant version of attL; recombination site for the Gateway® LR reaction LR Clonase™
   3251..3274    +  promoter       Pc promoter (fragment): intI1 (promoter lies within the coding sequence); class 1 integron promoter
   3450..3506    +  CDS            GmR (fragment): gentamycin acetyltransferase; aacC1; confers resistance to gentamycin
   3513..4304    +  CDS            SmR: aminoglycoside adenylyltransferase (Murphy, 1985); aadA; confers resistance to spectinomycin and streptomycin
   4397..4985    +  rep_origin     ori: high-copy-number ColE1/pMB1/pBR322/pUC origin of replication
   5168..5260    +  CDS            lacI (fragment): lac repressor; lacI; The lac repressor binds to the lac operator to inhibit transcription in E. coli. This inhibition can be relieved by adding lactose or isopropyl-β-D-thiogalactopyranoside (IPTG).
   5315..5342    -  terminator     rrnB T2 terminator: transcription terminator T2 from the E. coli rrnB gene
   5474..5517    +  terminator     rrnB T1 terminator: Escherichia coli rrnB; transcription terminator T1 from the E. coli rrnB gene
>Addgene plasmid #70403 | R777-E119 Hs.KSR2 | depositor full sequence | sequence record 125852 | Full Sequence
TTAACGCTAGCATGGATGTTTTCCCAGTCACGACGTTGTAAAACGACGGCCAGTCTTAAAATTCGAGCTC
GGTCCGAGGATCCGAAATAATGATTTTATTTTGACTGATAGTGACCTGTTCGTTGCAACAAATTGATAAG
CAATGCTTTTTTATAATGCCAACTTTGTACAAAAAAGTTGGCACC
[2850 nt withheld, positions 186-3035]
TAATCAACTTTCTTGTACAAAGTTGGCATTATAGGAAAGCATTGCTTATCAATTTGTTGCAACGAACAGG
TCACTATCAGTCAAAATAAAATCATTATTTGCATGCAAGCTTAGATCCTCTAGACCAGCCAGGACAGAAA
TGCCTCGACTTCGCTGCTACCCAAGGTTGCCGGGTGACGCACACCGTGGAAACGGATGAAGGCACGAACC
CAGTGGACATAAGCCTGTTCGGTTCGTAAGCTGTAATGCAAGTAGCGTATGCGCTCACGCAACTGGTCCA
GAACCTTGACCGAACGCAGCGGTGGTAACGGCGCAGTGGCGGTTTTCATGGCTTGTTATGACTGTTTTTT
TGGGGTACAGTCTATGCCTCGGGCATCCAAGCAGCAAGCGCGTTACGCCGTGGGTCGATGTTTGATGTTA
TGGAGCAGCAACGATGTTACGCAGCAGGGCAGTCGCCCTAAAACAAAGTTAAACATTATGAGGGAAGCGG
TGATCGCCGAAGTATCGACTCAACTATCAGAGGTAGTTGGCGTCATCGAGCGCCATCTCGAACCGACGTT
GCTGGCCGTACATTTGTACGGCTCCGCAGTGGATGGCGGCCTGAAGCCACACAGTGATATTGATTTGCTG
GTTACGGTGACCGTAAGGCTTGATGAAACAACGCGGCGAGCTTTGATCAACGACCTTTTGGAAACTTCGG
CTTCCCCTGGAGAGAGCGAGATTCTCCGCGCTGTAGAAGTCACCATTGTTGTGCACGACGACATCATTCC
GTGGCGTTATCCAGCTAAGCGCGAACTGCAATTTGGAGAATGGCAGCGCAATGACATTCTTGCAGGTATC
TTCGAGCCAGCCACGATCGACATTGATCTGGCTATCTTGCTGACAAAAGCAAGAGAACATAGCGTTGCCT
TGGTAGGTCCAGCGGCGGAGGAACTCTTTGATCCGGTTCCTGAACAGGATCTATTTGAGGCGCTAAATGA
AACCTTAACGCTATGGAACTCGCCGCCCGACTGGGCTGGCGATGAGCGAAATGTAGTGCTTACGTTGTCC
CGCATTTGGTACAGCGCAGTAACCGGCAAAATCGCGCCGAAGGATGTCGCTGCCGACTGGGCAATGGAGC
GCCTGCCGGCCCAGTATCAGCCCGTCATACTTGAAGCTAGACAGGCTTATCTTGGACAAGAAGAAGATCG
CTTGGCCTCGCGCGCAGATCAGTTGGAAGAATTTGTCCACTACGTGAAAGGCGAGATCACCAAGGTAGTC
GGCAAATAACCCTCGAGCCACCCATGACCAAAATCCCTTAACGTGAGTTACGCGTCGTTCCACTGAGCGT
CAGACCCCGTAGAAAAGATCAAAGGATCTTCTTGAGATCCTTTTTTTCTGCGCGTAATCTGCTGCTTGCA
AACAAAAAAACCACCGCTACCAGCGGTGGTTTGTTTGCCGGATCAAGAGCTACCAACTCTTTTTCCGAAG
GTAACTGGCTTCAGCAGAGCGCAGATACCAAATACTGTCCTTCTAGTGTAGCCGTAGTTAGGCCACCACT
TCAAGAACTCTGTAGCACCGCCTACATACCTCGCTCTGCTAATCCTGTTACCAGTGGCTGCTGCCAGTGG
CGATAAGTCGTGTCTTACCGGGTTGGACTCAAGACGATAGTTACCGGATAAGGCGCAGCGGTCGGGCTGA
ACGGGGGGTTCGTGCACACAGCCCAGCTTGGAGCGAACGACCTACACCGAACTGAGATACCTACAGCGTG
AGCATTGAGAAAGCGCCACGCTTCCCGAAGGGAGAAAGGCGGACAGGTATCCGGTAAGCGGCAGGGTCGG
AACAGGAGAGCGCACGAGGGAGCTTCCAGGGGGAAACGCCTGGTATCTTTATAGTCCTGTCGGGTTTCGC
CACCTCTGACTTGAGCGTCGATTTTTGTGATGCTCGTCAGGGGGGCGGAGCCTATGGAAAAACGCCAGCA
ACGCGGCCTTTTTACGGTTCCTGGCCTTTTGCTGGCCTTTTGCTCACATGTTCTTTCCTGCGTTATCCCC
TGATTCTGTGGATAACCGTATTACCGCCTTTGAGTGAGCTGATACCGCTCGCCGCAGCCGAACGACCGAG
CGCAGCGAGTCAGTGAGCGAGGAAGCGGAAGAGCGCCCAATACGCAAACCGCCTCTCCCCGCGCGTTGGC
CGATTCATTAATGCAGCTGGCACGACAGGTTTCCCGACTGGAAAGCGGGCAGTGAGCGCAACGCAATTAA
TACGCGTACCGCTAGCCAGGAAGAGTTTGTAGAAACGCAAAAAGGCCATCCGTCAGGATGGCCTTCTGCT
TAGTTTGATGCCTGGCAGTTTATGGCGGGCGTCCTGCCCGCCACCCTCCGGGCCGTTGCTTCACAACGTT
CAAATCCGCTCCCGGCGGATTTGTCCTACTCAGGAGAGCGTTCACCGACAAACAACAGATAAAACGAAAG
GCCCAGTCTTCCGACTGAGCCTTTCGTTTTATTTGATGCCTGGCAGTTCCCTACTCTCGCG
