>Addgene plasmid #70403 | R777-E119 Hs.KSR2 | addgene partial sequence | sequence record 132424 | pCR8_R1 5'-cgaaccgaacaggcttatgt-3'
GGTGTGCGTCACCCGGCAACCTTGGGTAGCAGCGAAGTCGAGGCATTTCTGTCCTGGCTGGTCTAGAGGA
TCTAAGCTTGCATGCAAATAATGATTTTATTTTGACTGATAGTGACCTGTTCGTTGCAACAAATTGATAA
GCAATGCTTTCCTATAATGCCAACTTTGTACAAGAAAGTTGATTA
[846 nt withheld, positions 186-1031]
